Addgene plasmid #169930: CycK-GFP (1-270AA) in Cilantro (Codon optimized)
Purpose: Overexpression of 1-270AA CycK-GFP fusion
Depositing lab: Benjamin Ebert. Depositing organization: Dana-Farber Cancer Institute. Publication: The CDK inhibitor CR8 acts as a molecular glue degrader that depletes cyclin K. Slabicki M, Kozicka Z, Petzold G, Li YD, Manojkumar M, Bunker RD, Donovan KA, Sievers QL, Koeppel J, Suchyta D, Sperling AS, Fink EC, Gasser JA, Wang LR, Corsello SM, Sellar RS, Jan M, Gillingham D, Scholl C, Frohling S, Golub TR, Fischer ES, Thoma NH, Ebert BL. Nature. 2020 Sep;585(7824):293-297. doi: 10.1038/s41586-020-2374-x. Epub 2020 Jun 3. PubMed 32494016.
Backbone
  Vector backbone: Cilantro 2 Plasmid #74450
  Vector type: Lentiviral
Growth in bacteria
  Bacterial resistance: Ampicillin, 100 μg/mL
  Growth temperature: 37°C
  Growth strain: NEB Stable
  Copy number: High Copy
Gene/Insert
  Gene/Insert name: CCNK (alt name: Cyclin K)
  Species: H. sapiens (human)
  Insert size (bp): 810
  Entrez Gene: CCNK (a.k.a. CPR4, IDDHDF)
  Tag / fusion protein: GFP (C terminal on insert)
  Cloning method: Restriction Enzyme; 5′ cloning site Unknown (unknown if destroyed)
Terms and licenses: Academic/Nonprofit Terms; Industry Terms: Not Available to Industry
How to cite: CycK-GFP (1-270AA) in Cilantro (Codon optimized) was a gift from Benjamin Ebert (Addgene plasmid # 169930 ; http://n2t.net/addgene:169930 ; RRID:Addgene_169930)
