[The description below was written by a language model from this plasmid's Addgene catalogue record and pLannotate feature annotations shown in this document.]
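Description:
CycK-GFP (1-270AA) in Cilantro (Codon optimized) is a lentiviral expression plasmid of about 11.4 kb built on the Cilantro 2 backbone. It is maintained in E. coli through a high-copy ColE1/pUC-type origin with ampicillin selection (AmpR), and also carries an f1 origin and an SV40 origin. The viral frame follows a third-generation, self-inactivating design. An RSV promoter drives a truncated HIV-1 5' LTR, followed by the Ψ packaging signal with a gag fragment, the Rev response element for nuclear export of the genomic RNA, a cPPT/CTS, a WPRE to boost transcript expression, and a ΔU3 3' LTR with a downstream SV40 polyadenylation signal.

The payload is an 810 bp codon-optimized fragment of human CCNK encoding residues 1–270 of cyclin K, fused at its C terminus to EGFP and expressed from the human PGK promoter. The automated annotation matched this fragment to the mouse Ccnk protein, which probably reflects protein-level homology, since the catalogue lists the insert as human. Downstream on the same transcript, an EMCV IRES directs translation of mCherry. This gives an internal reference signal, so the GFP-to-mCherry ratio can report the abundance of the fusion protein independently of transcript level or vector copy number. A separate EF-1α promoter with its intron A drives a puromycin resistance gene for selecting transduced mammalian cells.

The stated purpose is overexpression of the truncated CycK-GFP fusion. The associated study concerns depletion of cyclin K by a molecular glue degrader, which fits use of the construct as a fluorescent protein-stability reporter, though the record does not state this explicitly.
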