Features (pLannotate 1.2.2; 32 found; start..end, strand, type, name):
      1..22      +  protein_bind   CAP binding site: CAP binding activates transcription in the presence of cAMP. E. coli catabolite activator protein
     37..67      +  promoter       lac promoter: promoter for the E. coli lac operon
     71..93      +  protein_bind   lac operator (fragment): The lac repressor binds to the lac operator to inhibit transcription in E. coli. This inhibition can be relieved by adding lactose or isopropyl-β-D-thiogalactopyranoside (IPTG). lac repressor encoded by lacI
    136..154     +  promoter       T3 promoter: promoter for bacteriophage T3 RNA polymerase
    182..408     +  promoter       RSV promoter: Rous sarcoma virus enhancer/promoter
    409..589     +  LTR            5' LTR (truncated): truncated 5' long terminal repeat (LTR) from HIV-1
    636..761     +  misc_feature   HIV-1 Ψ: packaging signal of human immunodeficiency virus type 1
    745..1108    +  CDS            HIV-1 gag (fragment): gag protein from human immunodeficiency virus 1; gag
   1254..1487    +  misc_feature   RRE: The Rev response element (RRE) of HIV-1 allows for Rev-dependent mRNA export from the nucleus to the cytoplasm.
   1864..1890    +  CDS            Rev (fragment): human immunodeficiency virus 1 (HIV-1) Rev protein; rev; enhances nuclear export of unspliced and incompletely spliced viral mRNAs
   1891..2391    +  promoter       hPGK promoter: human phosphoglycerate kinase 1 promoter
   2424..3233    +  CDS            Ccnk (fragment): CCNK_MOUSE - Experimental evidence at protein level: Swiss-Prot protein existence level 1. Regulatory subunit of cyclin-dependent kinases that mediates activation of target kinases. Plays a role in transcriptional regulation via its role in regulating the phosphorylation of the C- terminal domain (CTD) of the large subunit of RNA polymerase II (POLR2A). From Mus musculus (Mouse).
   3264..3980    +  CDS            EGFP: the original enhanced GFP (Yang et al., 1996) mammalian codon-optimized
   4004..4590    +  misc_feature   IRES2: internal ribosome entry site (IRES) of the encephalomyocarditis virus (EMCV)
   4606..5313    +  CDS            mCherry: mCherry is a basic (constitutively fluorescent) red fluorescent protein published in 2004, derived from Discosoma sp.. It is reported to be a very rapidly-maturing monomer with low acid sensitivity.
   5372..5489    +  misc_feature   cPPT/CTS: central polypurine tract and central termination sequence of HIV-1
   5550..5616    +  CDS            small t antigen (fragment): SV40 (simian virus 40) small t antigen
   5642..5853    +  promoter       EF-1α core promoter: core promoter for human elongation factor EF-1α
   5854..6792    +  intron         EF-1α intron A: intron upstream of the start codon of human EF-1α
   6814..7413    +  CDS            PuroR (fragment): puromycin N-acetyltransferase; pac from Streptomyces; confers resistance to puromycin
   7429..8017    +  misc_feature   WPRE: woodchuck hepatitis virus posttranscriptional regulatory element
   8068..8087    +  misc_feature   cPPT/CTS (fragment): central polypurine tract and central termination sequence of HIV-1
   8089..8322    +  LTR            3' LTR (ΔU3): self-inactivating 3' long terminal repeat (LTR) from HIV-1
   8400..8521    +  polyA_signal   SV40 poly(A) signal: SV40 polyadenylation signal
   8561..8696    +  rep_origin     SV40 ori: SV40 origin of replication
   8717..8735    -  promoter       T7 promoter: promoter for bacteriophage T7 RNA polymerase
   8743..8898    +  CDS            lacZα (fragment): LacZα fragment of β-galactosidase; lacZ fragment
   8903..9331    +  rep_origin     f1 ori (sequence partly withheld): f1 bacteriophage origin of replication; arrow indicates direction of (+) strand synthesis
   9384..9488    +  promoter       AmpR promoter: bla
   9489..10349   +  CDS            AmpR: β-lactamase; bla; confers resistance to ampicillin, carbenicillin, and related antibiotics
  10520..11108   +  rep_origin     ori: high-copy-number ColE1/pMB1/pBR322/pUC origin of replication
  11291..11383   +  CDS            lacI (fragment): lac repressor; lacI; The lac repressor binds to the lac operator to inhibit transcription in E. coli. This inhibition can be relieved by adding lactose or isopropyl-β-D-thiogalactopyranoside (IPTG).
>Addgene plasmid #169930 | CycK-GFP (1-270AA) in Cilantro (Codon optimized) | addgene full sequence | sequence record 338595 | Addgene NGS Result
TAATGTGAGTTAGCTCACTCATTAGGCACCCCAGGCTTTACACTTTATGCTTCCGGCTCGTATGTTGTGT
GGAATTGTGAGCGGATAACAATTTCACACAGGAAACAGCTATGACCATGATTACGCCAAGCGCGCAATTA
ACCCTCACTAAAGGGAACAAAAGCTGGAGCTGCAAGCTTAATGTAGTCTTATGCAATACTCTTGTAGTCT
TGCAACATGGTAACGATGAGTTAGCAACATGCCTTACAAGGAGAGAAAAAGCACCGTGCATGCCGATTGG
TGGAAGTAAGGTGGTACGATCGTGCCTTATTAGGAAGGCAACAGACGGGTCTGACATGGATTGGACGAAC
CACTGAATTGCCGCATTGCAGAGATATTGTATTTAAGTGCCTAGCTCGATACATAAACGGGTCTCTCTGG
TTAGACCAGATCTGAGCCTGGGAGCTCTCTGGCTAACTAGGGAACCCACTGCTTAAGCCTCAATAAAGCT
TGCCTTGAGTGCTTCAAGTAGTGTGTGCCCGTCTGTTGTGTGACTCTGGTAACTAGAGATCCCTCAGACC
CTTTTAGTCAGTGTGGAAAATCTCTAGCAGTGGCGCCCGAACAGGGACTTGAAAGCGAAAGGGAAACCAG
AGGAGCTCTCTCGACGCAGGACTCGGCTTGCTGAAGCGCGCACGGCAAGAGGCGAGGGGCGGCGACTGGT
GAGTACGCCAAAAATTTTGACTAGCGGAGGCTAGAAGGAGAGAGATGGGTGCGAGAGCGTCAGTATTAAG
CGGGGGAGAATTAGATCGCGATGGGAAAAAATTCGGTTAAGGCCAGGGGGAAAGAAAAAATATAAATTAA
AACATATAGTATGGGCAAGCAGGGAGCTAGAACGATTCGCAGTTAATCCTGGCCTGTTAGAAACATCAGA
AGGCTGTAGACAAATACTGGGACAGCTACAACCATCCCTTCAGACAGGATCAGAAGAACTTAGATCATTA
TATAATACAGTAGCAACCCTCTATTGTGTGCATCAAAGGATAGAGATAAAAGACACCAAGGAAGCTTTAG
ACAAGATAGAGGAAGAGCAAAACAAAAGTAAGACCACCGCACAGCAAGCGGCCGCTGATCTTCAGACCTG
GAGGAGGAGATATGAGGGACAATTGGAGAAGTGAATTATATAAATATAAAGTAGTAAAAATTGAACCATT
AGGAGTAGCACCCACCAAGGCAAAGAGAAGAGTGGTGCAGAGAGAAAAAAGAGCAGTGGGAATAGGAGCT
TTGTTCCTTGGGTTCTTGGGAGCAGCAGGAAGCACTATGGGCGCAGCGTCAATGACGCTGACGGTACAGG
CCAGACAATTATTGTCTGGTATAGTGCAGCAGCAGAACAATTTGCTGAGGGCTATTGAGGCGCAACAGCA
TCTGTTGCAACTCACAGTCTGGGGCATCAAGCAGCTCCAGGCAAGAATCCTGGCTGTGGAAAGATACCTA
AAGGATCAACAGCTCCTGGGGATTTGGGGTTGCTCTGGAAAACTCATTTGCACCACTGCTGTGCCTTGGA
ATGCTAGTTGGAGTAATAAATCTCTGGAACAGATTTGGAATCACACGACCTGGATGGAGTGGGACAGAGA
AATTAACAATTACACAAGCTTAATACACTCCTTAATTGAAGAATCGCAAAACCAGCAAGAAAAGAATGAA
CAAGAATTATTGGAATTAGATAAATGGGCAAGTTTGTGGAATTGGTTTAACATAACAAATTGGCTGTGGT
ATATAAAATTATTCATAATGATAGTAGGAGGCTTGGTAGGTTTAAGAATAGTTTTTGCTGTACTTTCTAT
AGTGAATAGAGTTAGGCAGGGATATTCACCATTATCGTTTCAGACCCACCTCCCAACCCCGAGGGGACCC
TTGCGCCTTTTCCAAGGCAGCCCTGGGTTTGCGCAGGGACGCGGCTGCTCTGGGCGTGGTTCCGGGAAAC
GCAGCGGCGCCGACCCTGGGTCTCGCACATTCTTCACGTCCGTTCGCAGCGTCACCCGGATCTTCGCCGC
TACCCTTGTGGGCCCCCCGGCGACGCTTCCTGCTCCGCCCCTAAGTCGGGAAGGTTCCTTGCGGTTCGCG
GCGTGCCGGACGTGACAAACGGAAGCCGCACGACTCACTAGTACCCTCGCAGACGGACAGCGCCAGGGAG
CAATGGCAGCGCGCCGACCGCGATGGGCTGTGGCCAATAGCGGCTGCTCAGCAGGGCGCGCCGAGAGCAG
CGGCCGGGAAGGGGCGGTGCGGGAGGCGGGGTGTGGGGCGGTAGTGTGGGCCCTGTTCCTGCCCGCGCGG
TGTTCCGCATTCTGCAAGCCTCCGGAGCGCACGTCGGCAGTCGGCTCCCTCGTTGACCGAATCACCGACC
TCTCTCCCCAGGGATCGATACCGTCGACTCCGGAATAGCCACCATGAAGGAGAATAAAGAAAATTCAAGC
CCTTCAGTAACTTCAGCAAACCTGGACCACACAAAGCCATGTTGGTACTGGGATAAGAAAGACTTGGCTC
ATACACCCTCACAACTTGAAGGACTTGATCCAGCCACCGAGGCCCGGTACCGCCGAGAGGGCGCTCGGTT
CATCTTTGATGTGGGCACAAGATTGGGGCTCCACTATGATACCCTGGCAACTGGAATAATTTATTTTCAT
CGCTTCTATATGTTTCATTCCTTCAAGCAATTCCCAAGATATGTGACAGGAGCCTGTTGCCTCTTTCTGG
CTGGGAAAGTAGAAGAAACACCAAAAAAATGTAAAGATATCATCAAAACAGCTAGAAGTTTGCTCAATGA
TGTACAATTTGGCCAGTTTGGAGATGACCCAAAGGAGGAAGTAATGGTTCTGGAGAGAATCCTGCTGCAG
ACCATCAAGTTTGATTTGCAGGTAGAACATCCATACCAGTTCTTGCTTAAATATGCAAAGCAACTCAAAG
GTGATAAAAACAAAATTCAAAAGTTGGTTCAAATGGCATGGACATTTGTAAATGACAGTCTCTGCACCAC
CTTGTCACTGCAGTGGGAACCAGAGATCATAGCAGTAGCAGTGATGTATCTCGCAGGACGTTTGTGCAAA
TTTGAAATACAAGAATGGACCTCCAAGCCTATGTACAGGAGATGGTGGGAACAGTTCGTTCAAGATGTTC
CGGTCGACGTCTTGGAAGACATCTGCCACCAAATCCTGGATCTTTACTCACAAGGAAAACAACAGATGCC
TCATCACACCCCCGGCGGCGGCGGCTCCGGCGGCGGCGGCTCCGTGAGCAAGGGCGAGGAGCTGTTCACC
GGGGTGGTGCCCATCCTGGTCGAGCTGGACGGCGACGTAAACGGCCACAAGTTCAGCGTGTCCGGCGAGG
GCGAGGGCGATGCCACCTACGGCAAGCTGACCCTGAAGTTCATCTGCACCACCGGCAAGCTGCCCGTGCC
CTGGCCCACCCTCGTGACCACCCTGACCTACGGCGTGCAGTGCTTCAGCCGCTACCCCGACCACATGAAG
CAGCACGACTTCTTCAAGTCCGCCATGCCCGAAGGCTACGTCCAGGAGCGCACCATCTTCTTCAAGGACG
ACGGCAACTACAAGACCCGCGCCGAGGTGAAGTTCGAGGGCGACACCCTGGTGAACCGCATCGAGCTGAA
GGGCATCGACTTCAAGGAGGACGGCAACATCCTGGGGCACAAGCTGGAGTACAACTACAACAGCCACAAC
GTCTATATCATGGCCGACAAGCAGAAGAACGGCATCAAGGTGAACTTCAAGATCCGCCACAACATCGAGG
ACGGCAGCGTGCAGCTCGCCGACCACTACCAGCAGAACACCCCCATCGGCGACGGCCCCGTGCTGCTGCC
CGACAACCACTACCTGAGCACCCAGTCCGCCCTGAGCAAAGACCCCAACGAGAAGCGCGATCACATGGTC
CTGCTGGAGTTCGTGACCGCCGCCGGGATCACTCTCGGCATGGACGAGCTGTACAAGTAAATGCATGAGT
AACTGAGGATCCGCCCCTCTCCCTCCCCCCCCCCTAACGTTACTGGCCGAAGCCGCTTGGAATAAGGCCG
GTGTGCGTTTGTCTATATGTTATTTTCCACCATATTGCCGTCTTTTGGCAATGTGAGGGCCCGGAAACCT
GGCCCTGTCTTCTTGACGAGCATTCCTAGGGGTCTTTCCCCTCTCGCCAAAGGAATGCAAGGTCTGTTGA
ATGTCGTGAAGGAAGCAGTTCCTCTGGAAGCTTCTTGAAGACAAACAACGTCTGTAGCGACCCTTTGCAG
GCAGCGGAACCCCCCACCTGGCGACAGGTGCCTCTGCGGCCAAAAGCCACGTGTATAAGATACACCTGCA
AAGGCGGCACAACCCCAGTGCCACGTTGTGAGTTGGATAGTTGTGGAAAGAGTCAAATGGCTCTCCTCAA
GCGTATTCAACAAGGGGCTGAAGGATGCCCAGAAGGTACCCCATTGTATGGGATCTGATCTGGGGCCTCG
GTACACATGCTTTACATGTGTTTAGTCGAGGTTAAAAAAACGTCTAGGCCCCCCGAACCACGGGGACGTG
GTTTTCCTTTGAAAAACACGATGATAATATGGCCACAACCCTGGAATTCGCCACCATGGTGAGCAAGGGC
GAGGAGGATAACATGGCCATCATCAAGGAGTTCATGCGCTTCAAGGTGCACATGGAGGGCTCCGTGAACG
GCCACGAGTTCGAGATCGAGGGCGAGGGCGAGGGCCGCCCCTACGAGGGCACCCAGACCGCCAAGCTGAA
GGTGACCAAGGGTGGCCCCCTGCCCTTCGCCTGGGACATCCTGTCCCCTCAGTTCATGTACGGCTCCAAG
GCCTACGTGAAGCACCCCGCCGACATCCCCGACTACTTGAAGCTGTCCTTCCCCGAGGGCTTCAAGTGGG
AGCGCGTGATGAACTTCGAGGACGGCGGCGTGGTGACCGTGACCCAGGACTCCTCCCTGCAGGACGGCGA
GTTCATCTACAAGGTGAAGCTGCGCGGCACCAACTTCCCCTCCGACGGCCCCGTAATGCAGAAGAAGACC
ATGGGCTGGGAGGCCTCCTCCGAGCGGATGTACCCCGAGGACGGCGCCCTGAAGGGCGAGATCAAGCAGA
GGCTGAAGCTGAAGGACGGCGGCCACTACGACGCTGAGGTCAAGACCACCTACAAGGCCAAGAAGCCCGT
GCAGCTGCCCGGCGCCTACAACGTCAACATCAAGTTGGACATCACCTCCCACAACGAGGACTACACCATC
GTGGAACAGTACGAACGCGCCGAGGGCCGCCACTCCACCGGCGGCATGGACGAGCTGTACAAGTAAACTA
GTAAGCTTGGCGTAACTAGATCTTGAGACAAATGGCAGTATTCATCCACAATTTTAAAAGAAAAGGGGGG
ATTGGGGGGTACAGTGCAGGGGAAAGAATAGTAGACATAATAGCAACAGACATACAAACTAAAGAATTAC
AAAAACAAATTACAAAAATTCAAAATTTTCGGGTTTATTACAGGGACAGCAGAGATCCACTTTGGGCTCG
AGGGGGCCCGGGTGCAAAGATGGATAAAGTTTTAAACAGAGAGGAATCTTTGCAGCTAATGGACCTTCTA
GGTCTTGAAAGGAGTGGGAATTGGCTCCGGTGCCCGTCAGTGGGCAGAGCGCACATCGCCCACAGTCCCC
GAGAAGTTGGGGGGAGGGGTCGGCAATTGATCCGGTGCCTAGAGAAGGTGGCGCGGGGTAAACTGGGAAA
GTGATGTCGTGTACTGGCTCCGCCTTTTTCCCGAGGGTGGGGGAGAACCGTATATAAGTGCAGTAGTCGC
CGTGAACGTTCTTTTTCGCAACGGGTTTGCCGCCAGAACACAGGTAAGTGCCGTGTGTGGTTCCCGCGGG
CCTGGCCTCTTTACGGGTTATGGCCCTTGCGTGCCTTGAATTACTTCCACCTGGCTGCAGTACGTGATTC
TTGATCCCGAGCTTCGGGTTGGAAGTGGGTGGGAGAGTTCGAGGCCTTGCGCTTAAGGAGCCCCTTCGCC
TCGTGCTTGAGTTGAGGCCTGGCCTGGGCGCTGGGGCCGCCGCGTGCGAATCTGGTGGCACCTTCGCGCC
TGTCTCGCTGCTTTCGATAAGTCTCTAGCCATTTAAAATTTTTGATGACCTGCTGCGACGCTTTTTTTCT
GGCAAGATAGTCTTGTAAATGCGGGCCAAGATCTGCACACTGGTATTTCGGTTTTTGGGGCCGCGGGCGG
CGACGGGGCCCGTGCGTCCCAGCGCACATGTTCGGCGAGGCGGGGCCTGCGAGCGCGGCCACCGAGAATC
GGACGGGGGTAGTCTCAAGCTGGCCGGCCTGCTCTGGTGCCTGGCCTCGCGCCGCCGTGTATCGCCCCGC
CCTGGGCGGCAAGGCTGGCCCGGTCGGCACCAGTTGCGTGAGCGGAAAGATGGCCGCTTCCCGGCCCTGC
TGCAGGGAGCTCAAAATGGAGGACGCGGCGCTCGGGAGAGCGGGCGGGTGAGTCACCCACACAAAGGAAA
AGGGCCTTTCCGTCCTCAGCCGTCGCTTCATGTGACTCCACGGAGTACCGGGCGCCGTCCAGGCACCTCG
ATTAGTTCTCGAGCTTTTGGAGTACGTCGTCTTTAGGTTGGGGGGAGGGGTTTTATGCGATGGAGTTTCC
CCACACTGAGTGGGTGGAGACTGAAGTTAGGCCAGCTTGGCACTTGATGTAATTCTCCTTGGAATTTGCC
CTTTTTGAGTTTGGATCTTGGTTCATTCTCAAGCCTCAGACAGTGGTTCAAAGTTTTTTTCTTCCATTTC
AGGTGTCGTGACGTACGGCCACCATGACCGAGTACAAGCCCACGGTGCGCCTCGCCACCCGCGACGACGT
CCCCAGGGCCGTACGCACCCTCGCCGCCGCGTTCGCCGACTACCCCGCCACGCGCCACACCGTCGATCCG
GACCGCCACATCGAGCGGGTCACCGAGCTGCAAGAACTCTTCCTCACGCGCGTCGGGCTCGACATCGGCA
AGGTGTGGGTCGCGGACGACGGCGCCGCCGTGGCGGTCTGGACCACGCCGGAGAGCGTCGAAGCGGGGGC
GGTGTTCGCCGAGATCGGCCCGCGCATGGCCGAGTTGAGCGGTTCCCGGCTGGCCGCGCAGCAACAGATG
GAAGGCCTCCTGGCGCCGCACCGGCCCAAGGAGCCCGCGTGGTTCCTGGCCACCGTCGGAGTCTCGCCCG
ACCACCAGGGCAAGGGTCTGGGCAGCGCCGTCGTGCTCCCCGGAGTGGAGGCGGCCGAGCGCGCCGGGGT
GCCCGCCTTCCTGGAGACCTCCGCGCCCCGCAACCTCCCCTTCTACGAGCGGCTCGGCTTCACCGTCACC
GCCGACGTCGAGGTGCCCGAAGGACCGCGCACCTGGTGCATGACCCGCAAGCCCGGTGCCTGAACGCGTT
AAGTCGACAATCAACCTCTGGATTACAAAATTTGTGAAAGATTGACTGGTATTCTTAACTATGTTGCTCC
TTTTACGCTATGTGGATACGCTGCTTTAATGCCTTTGTATCATGCTATTGCTTCCCGTATGGCTTTCATT
TTCTCCTCCTTGTATAAATCCTGGTTGCTGTCTCTTTATGAGGAGTTGTGGCCCGTTGTCAGGCAACGTG
GCGTGGTGTGCACTGTGTTTGCTGACGCAACCCCCACTGGTTGGGGCATTGCCACCACCTGTCAGCTCCT
TTCCGGGACTTTCGCTTTCCCCCTCCCTATTGCCACGGCGGAACTCATCGCCGCCTGCCTTGCCCGCTGC
TGGACAGGGGCTCGGCTGTTGGGCACTGACAATTCCGTGGTGTTGTCGGGGAAATCATCGTCCTTTCCTT
GGCTGCTCGCCTGTGTTGCCACCTGGATTCTGCGCGGGACGTCCTTCTGCTACGTCCCTTCGGCCCTCAA
TCCAGCGGACCTTCCTTCCCGCGGCCTGCTGCCGGCTCTGCGGCCTCTTCCGCGTCTTCGCCTTCGCCCT
CAGACGAGTCGGATCTCCCTTTGGGCCGCCTCCCCGCGTCGACTTTAAGACCAATGACTTACAAGGCAGC
TGTAGATCTTAGCCACTTTTTAAAAGAAAAGGGGGGACTGGAAGGGCTAATTCACTCCCAACGAAGACAA
GATCTGCTTTTTGCTTGTACTGGGTCTCTCTGGTTAGACCAGATCTGAGCCTGGGAGCTCTCTGGCTAAC
TAGGGAACCCACTGCTTAAGCCTCAATAAAGCTTGCCTTGAGTGCTTCAAGTAGTGTGTGCCCGTCTGTT
GTGTGACTCTGGTAACTAGAGATCCCTCAGACCCTTTTAGTCAGTGTGGAAAATCTCTAGCAGTACGTAT
AGTAGTTCATGTCATCTTATTATTCAGTATTTATAACTTGCAAAGAAATGAATATCAGAGAGTGAGAGGA
ACTTGTTTATTGCAGCTTATAATGGTTACAAATAAAGCAATAGCATCACAAATTTCACAAATAAAGCATT
TTTTTCACTGCATTCTAGTTGTGGTTTGTCCAAACTCATCAATGTATCTTATCATGTCTGGCTCTAGCTA
TCCCGCCCCTAACTCCGCCCATCCCGCCCCTAACTCCGCCCAGTTCCGCCCATTCTCCGCCCCATGGCTG
ACTAATTTTTTTTATTTATGCAGAGGCCGAGGCCGCCTCGGCCTCTGAGCTATTCCAGAAGTAGTGAGGA
GGCTTTTTTGGAGGCCTAGGGACGTACCCAATTCGCCCTATAGTGAGTCGTATTACGCGCGCTCACTGGC
CGTCGTTTTACAACGTCGTGACTGGGAAAACCCTGGCGTTACCCAACTTAATCGCCTTGCAGCACATCCC
CCTTTCGCCAGCTGGCGTAATAGCGAAGAGGCCCGCACCGATCGCCCTTCCCAACAGTTGCGCAGCCTGA
ATGGCGAATGGG
[124 nt withheld, positions 8903-9026]
C
[91 nt withheld, positions 9028-9118]
A
[49 nt withheld, positions 9120-9168]
CCTTTGACGTTGGAGTCCACGTTCTTT
[37 nt withheld, positions 9196-9232]
ACCCTATCTCGGTCTATTCTTTTGATTTATAAGGGATTTTGCCGATTTCGGCCTATTGGTTAAAAAATGA
GCTGATTTAACAAAAATTTAACGCGAATTTTAACAAAATATTAACGCTTACAATTTAGGTGGCACTTTTC
GGGGAAATGTGCGCGGAACCCCTATTTGTTTATTTTTCTAAATACATTCAAATATGTATCCGCTCATGAG
ACAATAACCCTGATAAATGCTTCAATAATATTGAAAAAGGAAGAGTATGAGTATTCAACATTTCCGTGTC
GCCCTTATTCCCTTTTTTGCGGCATTTTGCCTTCCTGTTTTTGCTCACCCAGAAACGCTGGTGAAAGTAA
AAGATGCTGAAGATCAGTTGGGTGCACGAGTGGGTTACATCGAACTGGATCTCAACAGCGGTAAGATCCT
TGAGAGTTTTCGCCCCGAAGAACGTTTTCCAATGATGAGCACTTTTAAAGTTCTGCTATGTGGCGCGGTA
TTATCCCGTATTGACGCCGGGCAAGAGCAACTCGGTCGCCGCATACACTATTCTCAGAATGACTTGGTTG
AGTACTCACCAGTCACAGAAAAGCATCTTACGGATGGCATGACAGTAAGAGAATTATGCAGTGCTGCCAT
AACCATGAGTGATAACACTGCGGCCAACTTACTTCTGACAACGATCGGAGGACCGAAGGAGCTAACCGCT
TTTTTGCACAACATGGGGGATCATGTAACTCGCCTTGATCGTTGGGAACCGGAGCTGAATGAAGCCATAC
CAAACGACGAGCGTGACACCACGATGCCTGTAGCAATGGCAACAACGTTGCGCAAACTATTAACTGGCGA
ACTACTTACTCTAGCTTCCCGGCAACAATTAATAGACTGGATGGAGGCGGATAAAGTTGCAGGACCACTT
CTGCGCTCGGCCCTTCCGGCTGGCTGGTTTATTGCTGATAAATCTGGAGCCGGTGAGCGTGGGTCTCGCG
GTATCATTGCAGCACTGGGGCCAGATGGTAAGCCCTCCCGTATCGTAGTTATCTACACGACGGGGAGTCA
GGCAACTATGGATGAACGAAATAGACAGATCGCTGAGATAGGTGCCTCACTGATTAAGCATTGGTAACTG
TCAGACCAAGTTTACTCATATATACTTTAGATTGATTTAAAACTTCATTTTTAATTTAAAAGGATCTAGG
TGAAGATCCTTTTTGATAATCTCATGACCAAAATCCCTTAACGTGAGTTTTCGTTCCACTGAGCGTCAGA
CCCCGTAGAAAAGATCAAAGGATCTTCTTGAGATCCTTTTTTTCTGCGCGTAATCTGCTGCTTGCAAACA
AAAAAACCACCGCTACCAGCGGTGGTTTGTTTGCCGGATCAAGAGCTACCAACTCTTTTTCCGAAGGTAA
CTGGCTTCAGCAGAGCGCAGATACCAAATACTGTTCTTCTAGTGTAGCCGTAGTTAGGCCACCACTTCAA
GAACTCTGTAGCACCGCCTACATACCTCGCTCTGCTAATCCTGTTACCAGTGGCTGCTGCCAGTGGCGAT
AAGTCGTGTCTTACCGGGTTGGACTCAAGACGATAGTTACCGGATAAGGCGCAGCGGTCGGGCTGAACGG
GGGGTTCGTGCACACAGCCCAGCTTGGAGCGAACGACCTACACCGAACTGAGATACCTACAGCGTGAGCT
ATGAGAAAGCGCCACGCTTCCCGAAGGGAGAAAGGCGGACAGGTATCCGGTAAGCGGCAGGGTCGGAACA
GGAGAGCGCACGAGGGAGCTTCCAGGGGGAAACGCCTGGTATCTTTATAGTCCTGTCGGGTTTCGCCACC
TCTGACTTGAGCGTCGATTTTTGTGATGCTCGTCAGGGGGGCGGAGCCTATGGAAAAACGCCAGCAACGC
GGCCTTTTTACGGTTCCTGGCCTTTTGCTGGCCTTTTGCTCACATGTTCTTTCCTGCGTTATCCCCTGAT
TCTGTGGATAACCGTATTACCGCCTTTGAGTGAGCTGATACCGCTCGCCGCAGCCGAACGACCGAGCGCA
GCGAGTCAGTGAGCGAGGAAGCGGAAGAGCGCCCAATACGCAAACCGCCTCTCCCCGCGCGTTGGCCGAT
TCATTAATGCAGCTGGCACGACAGGTTTCCCGACTGGAAAGCGGGCAGTGAGCGCAACGCAAT
